Addgene plasmid #183486: pNCS-Clover4-LUMABS-HA
Purpose: To express the Clover4-LUMABS-HA sensor for Avian Influenza Virus antibody dection.
Depositing lab: Jun Chu & Zongwen Jin. Depositing organization: Shenzhen Institute of Advanced Technology (SIAT), Chinese Academy of Sciences. Publication: A Genetically Encoded Bioluminescent System for Fast and Highly Sensitive Detection of Antibodies with a Bright Green Fluorescent Protein. Deng M, Yuan J, Yang H, Wu X, Wei X, Du Y, Wong G, Tao Y, Liu G, Jin Z, Chu J. ACS Nano. 2021 Nov 2. doi: 10.1021/acsnano.1c05164. PubMed 34726889.
Backbone
  Vector backbone: pNCS
  Vector type: Bacterial Expression
Growth in bacteria
  Bacterial resistance: Ampicillin, 100 μg/mL
  Growth temperature: 30°C
  Growth strain: DH5alpha
  Copy number: High Copy
Gene/Insert
  Gene/Insert name: Clover4-LUMABS-HA
  Species: Synthetic
  Cloning method: Unknown
Terms and licenses: Academic/Nonprofit Terms; Industry Terms: Not Available to Industry
How to cite: pNCS-Clover4-LUMABS-HA was a gift from Jun Chu & Zongwen Jin (Addgene plasmid # 183486 ; http://n2t.net/addgene:183486 ; RRID:Addgene_183486)
