[The description below was written by a language model from this plasmid's Addgene catalogue record and pLannotate feature annotations shown in this document.]
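Description:
pNCS-Clover4-LUMABS-HA is a 4,953 bp bacterial expression plasmid built on the pNCS backbone, made to produce a synthetic, genetically encoded bioluminescent sensor protein for detecting antibodies against avian influenza virus. It is propagated in E. coli as a high-copy plasmid through a ColE1/pUC-type origin and selected with ampicillin via the β-lactamase gene and its native promoter. An f1 phage origin is also present, along with short lacZα and lacI fragments that appear to be backbone remnants rather than functional genes.

The annotated expression cassette begins with a T7 promoter and the phage T7 gene 10 ribosome binding site. These are followed by an N-terminal leader containing short fragments matched to a His-containing composite tag, the T7 gene 10 leader, an Xpress epitope with its enterokinase site, and a thrombin cleavage site, which together provide for purification, detection and tag removal. The open reading frame then contains a fragment matching yeast SHO1, a Clover-type green fluorescent protein (Clover4 according to the construct name), and, after an unannotated stretch of roughly 440 bp, a NanoLuc luciferase segment. It ends with a short sequence matched to a T7 gene 10B solubility tag and a T7 terminator.

A luciferase donor paired with a bright green acceptor fits a resonance-energy-transfer readout, in which antibody binding would shift the ratio of blue to green emission. The record does not annotate the antibody-binding epitopes or linkers. They may lie in the unannotated regions, and the "HA" in the name is not explained in the record. The role of the SHO1-derived fragment is likewise not stated.
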