Features (pLannotate 1.2.2; 18 found; start..end, strand, type, name):
     20..38      +  promoter       T7 promoter: promoter for bacteriophage T7 RNA polymerase
    122..144     +  RBS            RBS: efficient ribosome binding site from bacteriophage T7 gene 10 (Olins and Rangwala, 1989)
    164..184     +  CDS            capTEV™ (fragment): composite tag for in vivo biotinylation, TEV protease cleavage, and 6xHis tagging
    185..217     +  CDS            T7 tag (gene 10 leader): leader peptide from bacteriophage T7 gene 10 promotes efficient translation in E. coli
    221..244     +  CDS            Xpress™ tag: Xpress™ epitope tag, including an enterokinase recognition and cleavage site
    263..279     +  CDS            capTEV™ (fragment): composite tag for in vivo biotinylation, TEV protease cleavage, and 6xHis tagging
    290..307     +  CDS            thrombin site: thrombin recognition and cleavage site
    320..529     +  CDS            SHO1 (fragment): SHO1_YEAST - Also known as SSU81. Experimental evidence at protein level: Swiss-Prot protein existence level 1. Plasma membrane osmosensor that activates the high osmolarity glycerol (HOG) MAPK signaling pathway in response to high osmolarity. Detects changes in external osmolarity and activates PBS2 through the stimulation of STE11 and targets PBS2 to the plasma membrane. PBS2 activation leads to changes in glycerol production that helps to balance the intracellular and external osmotic pressures. Activates also HOG1 in response to heat stress and mediates resistance to oxidative stress. Invo
    563..1279    +  CDS            Clover: bright green-yellow fluorescent protein derived from GFP (Lam et al., 2012)
   1718..2231    +  CDS            Nluc (fragment): NanoLuc® luciferase human codon-optimized
   2311..2360    +  CDS            SET1 (fragment): solubility-enhancement tag derived from T7 phage gene 10B
   2368..2415    +  terminator     T7 terminator: transcription terminator for bacteriophage T7 RNA polymerase
   2441..2507    +  CDS            lacZα (fragment): LacZα fragment of β-galactosidase; lacZ fragment
   2512..2940    +  rep_origin     f1 ori (sequence partly withheld): f1 bacteriophage origin of replication; arrow indicates direction of (+) strand synthesis
   2993..3097    +  promoter       AmpR promoter: bla
   3098..3958    +  CDS            AmpR: β-lactamase; bla; confers resistance to ampicillin, carbenicillin, and related antibiotics
   4129..4717    +  rep_origin     ori: high-copy-number ColE1/pMB1/pBR322/pUC origin of replication
   4900..4953    +  CDS            lacI (fragment): lac repressor; lacI; The lac repressor binds to the lac operator to inhibit transcription in E. coli. This inhibition can be relieved by adding lactose or isopropyl-β-D-thiogalactopyranoside (IPTG).
>Addgene plasmid #183486 | pNCS-Clover4-LUMABS-HA | addgene full sequence | sequence record 368409 | Addgene NGS Result
GATCTCGATCCCGCGAAATTAATACGACTCACTATAGGGAGACCACAACGGTTTCCCTCTAGAATCACCG
AGTTTATTCTTGACACCTGATGCGATGAATGATATAATAGGAAAGTACTGTTTTGTTTAACTTTAAGAAG
GAGATATACATATGCGGGGTTCTCATCATCATCATCATCATGGTATGGCTAGCATGACTGGTGGACAGCA
AATGGGTCGGGATCTGTACGACGATGACGATAAGGATCCGATGGGCAGCAGCCATCATCATCATCATCAC
AGCAGCGGCCTGGTGCCGCGCGGCAGCCATATGGCTAGCGACGACAACTTTATATACAAGGCGAAGGCGC
TCTATCCCTATGATGCAGATGATGATGACGCATACGAAATCTCATTCGAACAAAATGAAATCCTTCAGGT
ATCAGACATTGAGGGGCGGTGGTGGAAAGCCCGCCGCGCCAATGGAGAGACAGGCATCATCCCGTCGAAT
TATGTTCAGTTGATTGACGGTCCTGAGGAAATGCATCGGGGCGGCTCGGGAGGCTCAGGCAGCCATGGAT
CCATGGTGAGCAAGGGCGAAGAGCTGTTCACCGGGGTGGTGCCCATCCTGGTCGAGCTGGACGGCGACGT
AAACGGCCACAAGTTCAGCGTCCGCGGCGAGGGCGAGGGCGATGCCACCAACGGCAAGCTGACCCTGAAG
TTCATCTGCACCACCGGCAAGCTGCCCGTGCCCTGGCCCACCCTCGTGACCACCTTCGGCTACGGCGTGG
CCTGCTTCGCCAGGTACCCCGACCACATGAAGCTGCACGACTTCTTCAAGGCCGCCATGCCCGAAGGCTA
CGTCCAGGAGCGCACCATCTCTTTCGAGGACGACGGTACCTACAAGACCCGCGCCGAGGTGAAGTTCGAG
GGCGACACCCTGGTGAACCGCATCGAGCTGAAGGGCATCGACTTCAAGGAGGACGGCAACATCCTGGGGC
ACAAGCTGGAGTACAACTTCAACAGCCACAACGTCTATATCATGGCCGACAAGGCCAAGAACGGCATCAA
GGCTAACTTCAAGATCTACCACAACGTTGAGGACGGCAGCGTGCAGGTGGCCGACCACTACCAGCAGAAC
ACCCCCATCGGCGACGGCCCCGTGCTGCTGCCCGACAACCACTACCTGAGCCATCAGTCCACCCTGAGCA
AAGACCCCAACGAGAAGCGCGATCACATGGTCCTGGTGGAGCGCGTGACCGCCGCCGGGATTACACATGG
CATGGACGAGCTGTACAAGGAATTCTCGGGCGGATATCCGTACGATGTGCCGGATTACGCGGGGGGTTCG
GGTGGTTCAGGCGGCTCAGGAGGCTCCGGGGGTTCCGGAGGGAGCGGTGCTGAAGCCGCAGCCAAGGAAG
CAGCAGCTAAAGAGGCCGCTGCGAAGGAAGCTGCCGCAAAGGAGGCGGCGGCGAAAGAGGCGGCAGCAAA
AGCCGGATCTGGTGGCAGTGGTGGCTCCGGCGGGTCAGGTGGCAGCGGGGGATCAGGAGCTGAGGCAGCC
GCCAAAGAGGCTGCGGCCAAGGAGGCCGCCGCTAAAGAAGCCGCGGCAAAAGAGGCAGCGGCAAAGGAAG
CGGCTGCGAAAGCCGGAAGTGGTGGGTCGGGCGGCTCCGGTGGCTCTGGCGGCAGTGGCGGTAGTGGCGG
GTACCCATATGACGTCCCAGACTATGCCGGAGGCAGCATGGTCTTCACACTCGAAGATTTCGTTGGGGAC
TGGCGACAGACAGCCGGCTACAACCTGGACCAAGTCCTTGAACAGGGAGGTGTGTCCAGTTTGTTTCAGA
ATCTCGGGGTGTCCGTAACTCCGATCCAAAGGATTGTCCTGAGCGGTGAAAATGGGCTGAAGATCGACAT
CCATGTCATCATCCCGTATGAAGGTCTGAGCGGCGACCAAATGGGCCAGATCGAAAAAATTTTTAAGGTG
GTGTACCCTGTGGATGATCATCACTTTAAGGTGATCCTGCACTATGGCACACTGGTAATCGACGGGGTTA
CGCCGAACATGATCGACTATTTCGGACGGCCGTATGAAGGCATCGCCGTGTTCGACGGCAAAAAGATCAC
TGTAACAGGGACCCTGTGGAACGGCAACAAAATTATCGACGAGCGCCTGATCAACCCCGACGGCTCCCTG
CTGTTCCGAGTAACCATCAACGGAGTGACCGGCTGGCGGCTGTGCGAACGCATTCTGGCGTCTAGCGGTG
GAGGATCTATTCGTTCAAAGCCGCTGCCACCCCTACCCGTGACCGGGTAATGAATTCGAAGCTTGATCCG
GCTGCTAACAAAGCCCGAAAGGAAGCTGAGTTGGCTGCTGCCACCGCTGAGCAATAACTAGCATAACCCC
TTGGGGCCTCTAAACGGGTCTTGAGGGGTTTTTTGCTGAAAGGAGGAACTATATCCGGATCTGGCGTAAT
AGCGAAGAGGCCCGCACCGATCGCCCTTCCCAACAGTTGCGCAGCCTGAATGGCGAATGGG
[124 nt withheld, positions 2512-2635]
C
[91 nt withheld, positions 2637-2727]
A
[49 nt withheld, positions 2729-2777]
CCTTTGACGTTGGAGTCCACGTTCTTT
[37 nt withheld, positions 2805-2841]
ACCCTATCTCGGTCTATTCTTTTGATTTATAAGGGATTTTGCCGATTTCGGCCTATTGGTTAAAAAATGA
GCTGATTTAACAAAAATTTAACGCGAATTTTAACAAAATATTAACGCTTACAATTTAGGTGGCACTTTTC
GGGGAAATGTGCGCGGAACCCCTATTTGTTTATTTTTCTAAATACATTCAAATATGTATCCGCTCATGAG
ACAATAACCCTGATAAATGCTTCAATAATATTGAAAAAGGAAGAGTATGAGTATTCAACATTTCCGTGTC
GCCCTTATTCCCTTTTTTGCGGCATTTTGCCTTCCTGTTTTTGCTCACCCAGAAACGCTGGTGAAAGTAA
AAGATGCTGAAGATCAGTTGGGTGCACGAGTGGGTTACATCGAACTGGATCTCAACAGCGGTAAGATCCT
TGAGAGTTTTCGCCCCGAAGAACGTTTTCCAATGATGAGCACTTTTAAAGTTCTGCTATGTGGCGCGGTA
TTATCCCGTATTGACGCCGGGCAAGAGCAACTCGGTCGCCGCATACACTATTCTCAGAATGACTTGGTTG
AGTACTCACCAGTCACAGAAAAGCATCTTACGGATGGCATGACAGTAAGAGAATTATGCAGTGCTGCCAT
AACCATGAGTGATAACACTGCGGCCAACTTACTTCTGACAACGATCGGAGGACCGAAGGAGCTAACCGCT
TTTTTGCACAACATGGGGGATCATGTAACTCGCCTTGATCGTTGGGAACCGGAGCTGAATGAAGCCATAC
CAAACGACGAGCGTGACACCACGATGCCTGTAGCAATGGCAACAACGTTGCGCAAACTATTAACTGGCGA
ACTACTTACTCTAGCTTCCCGGCAACAATTAATAGACTGGATGGAGGCGGATAAAGTTGCAGGACCACTT
CTGCGCTCGGCCCTTCCGGCTGGCTGGTTTATTGCTGATAAATCTGGAGCCGGTGAGCGTGGGTCTCGCG
GTATCATTGCAGCACTGGGGCCAGATGGTAAGCCCTCCCGTATCGTAGTTATCTACACGACGGGGAGTCA
GGCAACTATGGATGAACGAAATAGACAGATCGCTGAGATAGGTGCCTCACTGATTAAGCATTGGTAACTG
TCAGACCAAGTTTACTCATATATACTTTAGATTGATTTAAAACTTCATTTTTAATTTAAAAGGATCTAGG
TGAAGATCCTTTTTGATAATCTCATGACCAAAATCCCTTAACGTGAGTTTTCGTTCCACTGAGCGTCAGA
CCCCGTAGAAAAGATCAAAGGATCTTCTTGAGATCCTTTTTTTCTGCGCGTAATCTGCTGCTTGCAAACA
AAAAAACCACCGCTACCAGCGGTGGTTTGTTTGCCGGATCAAGAGCTACCAACTCTTTTTCCGAAGGTAA
CTGGCTTCAGCAGAGCGCAGATACCAAATACTGTTCTTCTAGTGTAGCCGTAGTTAGGCCACCACTTCAA
GAACTCTGTAGCACCGCCTACATACCTCGCTCTGCTAATCCTGTTACCAGTGGCTGCTGCCAGTGGCGAT
AAGTCGTGTCTTACCGGGTTGGACTCAAGACGATAGTTACCGGATAAGGCGCAGCGGTCGGGCTGAACGG
GGGGTTCGTGCACACAGCCCAGCTTGGAGCGAACGACCTACACCGAACTGAGATACCTACAGCGTGAGCT
ATGAGAAAGCGCCACGCTTCCCGAAGGGAGAAAGGCGGACAGGTATCCGGTAAGCGGCAGGGTCGGAACA
GGAGAGCGCACGAGGGAGCTTCCAGGGGGAAACGCCTGGTATCTTTATAGTCCTGTCGGGTTTCGCCACC
TCTGACTTGAGCGTCGATTTTTGTGATGCTCGTCAGGGGGGCGGAGCCTATGGAAAAACGCCAGCAACGC
GGCCTTTTTACGGTTCCTGGCCTTTTGCTGGCCTTTTGCTCACATGTTCTTTCCTGCGTTATCCCCTGAT
TCTGTGGATAACCGTATTACCGCCTTTGAGTGAGCTGATACCGCTCGCCGCAGCCGAACGACCGAGCGCA
GCGAGTCAGTGAGCGAGGAAGCGGAAGAGCGCCCAATACGCAAACCGCCTCTCCCCGCGCGTTGGCCGAT
TCATTAATGCAG
